>Addgene plasmid #24350 | pmCD8-GFP,y+ | depositor full sequence | sequence record 11382 | Author sequence
CGTTCCCATGTGTTGGTCTGTATGCCGTAGTGCTGCCGTCGCAGCGGTTTTCACGCCAAATCTGGCTTGT
TTCAGAGGTCAGGAACTAACTTAGTCTGCAGGTGTAGTTAGCATGTTCCCGCCTACACAGGTTCACTGAA
CAAAAGTATTTAAACATAAAAATATCTATTTTATAGATACAATTTTTCTTGTTCTTATAGTTTTTACTAA
GAAAACGATTAGTTATAAAAAATATTATGTAAGTGATGTCAAAAAAGAAAGTAGCATGTCGTTGGTATTC
TTTTCATAATTGAGTTCAAGGCTAAACTTTTTCTATTCCATATATTTTTAAATAATTTATATCATTACCC
GAATTATATTTCAAAGGAAAAACAGTTAGGTAAACTTTCTTCTATTATATTTTTACTCTTTAAAAACTTT
CCTATGCATTGTAGTAACGTTTTAGATTTTTTTTTGCCTATTTATTTAAACATAAATCAGCAAATTCTAT
TTTATTCATAAATGTCCCACCAACCAATGTTCTTCAAGACAATAGCCTACAGCACTAGTGCCCCAGTTCG
GGCAAGGTCATCCTGGAGACGCTTAACTTCTCCGCCGCCGATCTGCCGCTGGACTACGTGGGTCTGGCCC
ATGATGAAATAACATAAGGTGGTCCCGTCGATAGCCGAAGCTTACCGAAGTATACACTTAAATTCAGTGC
ACGTTTGCTTGTTGAGAGGAAAGGTTGTGTGCGGACGAATTTTTTTTTGAAAACATTAACCCTTACGTGC
GGCCGCGGCTCGAGCAAAATGGCCTCACCGTTGACCCGCTTTCTGTCGCTGAACCTGCTGCTGCTGGGTG
AGTCGATTATCCTGGGGAGTGGAGAAGCTAAGCCACAGGCACCCGAACTCCGAATCTTTCCAAAGAAAAT
GGACGCCGAACTTGGTCAGAAGGTGGACCTGGTATGTGAAGTGTTGGGGTCCGTTTCGCAAGGATGCTCT
TGGCTCTTCCAGAACTCCAGCTCCAAACTCCCCCAGCCCACCTTCGTTGTCTATATGGCTTCATCCCACA
ACAAGATAACGTGGGACGAGAAGCTGAATTCGTCGAAACTGTTTTCTGCCATGAGGGACACGAATAATAA
GTACGTTCTCACCCTGAACAAGTTCAGCAAGGAAAACGAAGGCTACTATTTCTGCTCAGTCATCAGCAAC
TCGGTGATGTACTTCAGTTCTGTCGTGCCAGTCCTTCAGAAAGTGAACTCTACTACTACCAAGCCAGTGC
TGCGAACTCCCTCACCTGTGCACCCTACCGGGACATCTCAGCCCCAGAGACCAGAAGATTGTCGGCCCCG
TGGCTCAGTGAAGGGGACCGGATTGGACTTCGCCTGTGATATTTACATCTGGGCACCCTTGGCCGGAATC
TGCGTGGCCCTTCTGCTGTCCTTGATCATCACTCTCATCTGCTACCACAGCCGCGGATCCATGAGTAAAG
GAGAAGAACTTTTCACTGGAGTTGTCCCAATTCTTGTTGAATTAGATGGTGATGTTAATGGGCACAAATT
TTCTGTCAGTGGAGAGGGTGAAGGTGATGCAACATACGGAAAACTTACCCTTAAATTTATTTGCACTACT
GGAAAACTACCTGTTCCATGGCCAACACTTGTCACTACTTTAACTTATGGTGTTCAATGCTTTTCAAGAT
ACCCAGATCATATGAAACAGCATGACTTTTTCAAGAGTGCCATGCCCGAAGGTTATGTCCAGGAAAGAAC
TATATTTTTCAAAGATGACGGGAACTACAAGACACGTGCTGAAGTCAAGTTTGAAGGTGATACCCTTGTT
AATAGAATCGAGTTAAAAGGTATTGATTTTAAAGAAGATGGAAACATTCTTGGACACAAATTGGAATACA
ACTATAACTCACACAATGTATACATCATGGCAGACAAACAAAAGAATGGAATCAAAGTTAACTTCAAAAT
TAGACACAACATTGAAGATGGAAGCGTTCAACTAGCAGACCATTATCAACAAAATACTCCAATTGGCGAT
GGCCCTGTCCTTTTACCAGACAACCATTACCTGTCCACACAATCTGCCCTTTCGAAAGATCCCAACGAAA
AGAGAGACCACATGGTCCTTCTTGAGTTTGTAACAGCTGCTGGGATTACACATGGCATGGATGAACTATA
CAAATAATCTAGAGGATCTTTGTGAAGGAACCTTACTTCTGTGGTGTGACATAATTGGACAAACTACCTA
CAGAGATTTAAAGCTCTAAGGTAAATATAAAATTTTTAAGTGTATAATGTGTTAAACTACTGATTCTAAT
TGTTTGTGTATTTTAGATTCCAACCTATGGAACTGATGAATGGGAGCAGTGGTGGAATGCCTTTAATGAG
GAAAACCTGTTTTGCTCAGAAGAAATGCCATCTAGTGATGATGAGGCTACTGCTGACTCTCAACATTCTA
CTCCTCCAAAAAAGAAGAGAAAGGTAGAAGACCCCAAGGACTTTCCTTCAGAATTGCTAAGTTTTTTGAG
TCATGCTGTGTTTAGTAATAGAACTCTTGCTTGCTTTGCTATTTACACCACAAAGGAAAAAGCTGCACTG
CTATACAAGAAAATTATGGAAAAATATTTGATGTATAGTGCCTTGACTAGAGATCATAATCAGCCATACC
ACATTTGTAGAGGTTTTACTTGCTTTAAAAAACCTCCCACACCTCCCCCTGAACCTGAAACATAAAATGA
ATGCAATTGTTGTTGTTAACTTGTTTATTGCAGCTTATAATGGTTACAAATAAAGCAATAGCATCACAAA
TTTCACAAATAAAGCATTTTTTTCACTGCATTCTAGTTGTGGTTTGTCCAAACTCATCAATGTATCTTAT
CATGTCTGGATCCACTAGAAGGCCTTAGTATGGGGTACCCCAAGGGCGAATTCTGCAGATATCCATCACA
CTGGCGGCCGCAGCTTGATTCGACTATTAAATGATTATCGCCCGATTACCACATTGAGTGGTTTAAAATA
GCCATAAAATATGCAACTGACGATGGCTTAAGATAAATACGTCGCAGAGTCACTCATAAATTTCGAACGC
AGCCCGCTGATTTACCTACCCCTCTAAACGATTCATAGTATATGTACGAGTATATCCACTAAGCTTTTTC
GAGCACTGATTTTTTCGCTTGCACGAGACAAGTGCACCACCGCAATTGCAGGCAAATTATGTCTGAGGTA
ATGATTCCGTTTCGTGCAAGATTACACAGAAATCAAATTACGACAACCTTTATTCAGTAAGCAAACAAAG
CCTTTGTTGGCATCTAATTATTCCACTTATGGTTGCGATTTCGGGAGCTACAATCGGTTTTGGTTTAGTA
TATCTAGCGAGTTCCTTGGCGACATTTAAAATTTACAAATAAAGTTTCTCTATTCAATCGGGACAGTGGA
AATTGACTATTTTATTTATATTAATGAACTTATTTTTAATTTGGCTTAAGTTACTAAGGGGTACTAATAG
TTTGAGCGCAGTGCATGTCATGGGGACATGTGCAATTGTGTGTAAGCGGGAAGTGATCGCGGCCTTCCGA
ATTTGGCCATGCCAAATAATCCCAGCTCGAAAGGAGGGGACCCGGCGGTCAGGGCCATGGACATTGAACT
TGAAAAAAAAAAAAACACAAAAATATATAACACAAAACGGAAAATGCTGTGTACCGCTTATGTTAGAGAA
GTTGAGCAACGGGTTTTTCGTTTTGCAGTCACGATGGATTTCCAAATTAGTGTAGGAGGGGGGAGGGGAG
GGAGGGAGATAATGTCCAGGCTGCCATAAGTGGGGAATAAGGAAAATAAAACATGAAACACGGGTCGGGC
AATGTCATGCGGTATTCGGCTTTGCTTTCCGCCCAAGTTGAAGTGATCCTGTGTGTAAATAATGTCGAAT
GTTGCCGGTCGGTTGCATAAGCGTTAGTCAATTATGCCAAAGAGATCTGATTTGTGGAAGCTTTTTTTGA
CCACTTAGCGCGCTCCGCTTGATGTTGTTTTGTTTTGTGCTGGGGCAGAAAACTTGTTTCAATTATTGGG
AAAAGTGCGTATAAATCATTGCCGCAAGCTCTGAAAAGCGAAAAAGAAAAACAGTAACCAAACAGACAAA
CGCAGCATCCCCCCACACAATTAAGCAAAAACTTGAAAACAAGTCAATTCGAAAAAAATTATAGGTTCAA
CGGCTGCAGCGATCGCATCATTAGTTGCGTTTTTAGTAAATACACCATTTCATTACACAACACACACAAT
TAATTAATAAAACTGTACTGGTTATTTCAAGTGTGTCTTTTAATAAGCCTGCCGATCGCAATAAATTCGA
GCAGCATTGCCGGTAATTTTGTGCAACATATTTTTCGATTGCCACACCGTGTTTGTTTATTTTTCTGTGG
GTGCAATGATTTAGAATGCGGGCAAGGGATCAAGTTGAACCACTTCTAAGAAAAAATAGCATTGCATAAA
TGATATAGAGTCCAAAAACTACACAAATTCAATAGCAGTAATGGTTACATTAGCTTTGAAATTGTTTTTA
GACATCCGAAGAAATAAGATTAAATTTAAACGGCATTCTTTAATTTGTATTTTAATATTTTGAGAGGTTT
TCCTTATTTAAAGTGTAGATTATTGAGGATTAATGCAAACCACTTTATCTGCGGAGGTCGTAAAACGTAT
TTTTACCCATTTGCATGTTTATTATGCGTGTGGCTGGTTGTATTACTTTACTTAAGTTTTGCAATTTTTT
CTTTAGCAAGCAGGTGCATTTGGGCCAAGAGATATATGCGATCGCTTTCGGTTCGAATTTTTAACATTTA
CTTGCGGCGATGGTCATTAGAGCATTACCCACTTAGGGCACCCCCAACATCCAGTTGATTTTCAGGGACC
ACAATATTTTAAATAACAGCTAGTGGAATTACCTAAAAGCGCTTTCGTCCCTTTTGAAATTTTATGTAAC
ACTCAATTATATTTATGTATATGTATGCTCAAAATCACCTGCCAATAACTAGCGGAAACCAAATATTTGA
CCCTCAGTGAATTGTGAATCATCGGTGACGCCCAATCGAAATCCAATCCTAAGCAATTGAAACGAGCACG
AGTTCCAATTTAATAGTATACAAGGAAACACCTGCTTTAAATACTCTACATAGTACACGTTATAATAACG
ATTTATTTGATATTTCTGGATTTTTGTCTGCATGTATTTCATATAATATTGATTTGATTTTTTTAATGAA
TTGAACTAAAAAATCATATTAGAACATTTTTTGCAGTCGCCGATAAAGATGAACACTGTTCTCAGAACAC
AACTGTCATGTATTAAGCTTTCAGATTTTCAGAAATTTGGAGAGCAATGCATTCTATGCACGAGCCTCCT
GGCCTTACAATTTACTTGTTTGAAATTAGATCGTCAAATAAAGTCCCTAAAATTAAATAAATAGTAGTCA
CAACTTTAAAATAGGTCTTAATCTTTTAGGGTACCGAAAGGTATTTCGGCACAAATCAGCGCAGTTTTAA
ATGTCGATGAAGGCCAAAAATCATACCAAACCCAGCGAAAGGTGATGTCTGACTCATTAAATTGGGGGAT
TCGAGTGTATTTATTAAACATGCGTGAAAATCAATCATGGAAGACAAAACGCAAAGTTGGCCGATCTATG
GGAACAGCATAAGCCACCTGATTACCCGAACACTGAACCACCCGAATCACTAAAACCACCGAAGTTGGCG
CGCGCCTTCGTTTTCATTTTCATTGGCCTGTCTTCGTCTTCGGAGAAAAAAAACTTCATATAAAACGCGG
CCGACATATTATGGCCACCAGTCGTTACCGCGCCACGGTCCACAGAAGAGGATTAAAAAAATATCACACA
GCCGAAGGCTAGAGAAGAACCCCCTATAGCTGAACATATATAAACAAATATATTTTTTTTTATTGCCAAC
ACACTTTGGCTTAAGTGTTAAGAGTGATTGTCAGCTTAGAGCTAAGTGCACTGTTCCAGGACAAAGGGTG
GATCCTTGTGACCCTGATCACCTTGGTGACGCCGTCTTGGGCTGCTTACAAACTTCAGGAGCGATATAGT
TGGAGCCAGCTGGACTTTGCTTTCCCGAATACCCGACTAAAGGACCAAGCTCTGGCTAGTGGAGATTATA
TTCCGCAAAATGCTCTACCTGTTGGAGTCGAACACTTTGGCAATCGGTTATTCGTCACTGTTCCCCGCTG
GCGTGATGGTAAGTGGAAGTTAAATATGAAGCCCTTGGGGAGATCGTAAATGGGACATTCTTACTTAGGG
CATCAGAGATATCTGATTGAGTGGTTGACAGTTTTATATGGCTTGTTTGACATGATGTAAAAACACAAAA
TTCATTTAGTTTAGGTATTCAAATAAGAGCTTGTTATTTATTTTAGAATTTGGAGAACATTTTTTTGTCT
TTCTACCCTTCTTAGAAAATAATATTGTTTTGTACAATTTAATTTTAAACTAGTACAGACGAAAAATGTA
TTTTTTTATTTGTATGCCTTTTCACCATTTTGGCAGAGGAATAAATATGACAATATATTTTGAGAGCACC
CTCATGTAAAGGTTTTAGCGTGGCGACCTCTCATAAATCCGGTTGGTACCTGCGCGTTATTTTAACATTT
TAAACAATTAACCGTTGTAAAATCGAAGCCAATAGCATGGCATTGGCTTTATACTGTATTAAATTGTATT
ATATTACCATCCGAATTGTAAAGACTTCTTCAGGGCCGCCACATAGAAATGGAAATCCAATCACAAACAA
TAACTTATGGCATTAGCTATTAACCGACGATTAGCTGTCAGTTCAACAAATGTAAGAGTGGCGAAATGTT
TAAATGCGAAGGCATTGTTCTGTGACTCACGTTTTATTATTAATCACACAAATGATTTTGCTTCAAAATT
ATTTGGCTTACACAATAATCAAAATTTTTATGAAATAGTTGAAACACAAAACTAGGAAATTTTAAAAAGC
AATGAAACTAAAAAACCCAATTGCTAAGATTATATGATGCGCATACAAATACTTCAGTACGTCTAGGAAT
GCTTTCGATGATTGATTAGTTTTTATGCATGGCTTACAATTGGTATTTACACAGAAAAACACGGCGATGT
TAATAAATTTTGTACATATGTTCTTAAGCAGTCCGAAACACCCAAACTTCTGACTAAACTTAAAAAAACA
CGCTCTTCAAGGATATCTTAATGTCACTTATAATGTAATGGTATTGTATTATTAAGTATATCAAAATATT
CTGGCCCAGCCTTGAGGTCTCTTTTTAAAAAGATATCGACTGACTACCTCCAGTCAATGAAATAATAGCC
CAGAAGGCCGAATCGGCAAAAAATAAACCCCAAGTTACGGCAAACAAAACATAGTGAAAGTTGTGGCAAA
GTGGAACATTTAAAGGCATGCTTCAATGGCCATCGAAGCAAATCAATTAGTCAAAGCAAATCGGTAGTGG
CAACAACAGGCTACAGAATACCTATAAGTGACAGTTATGGGGTATGATTAATTATAAATATTATCATTGA
CCACCAATGCTGGGCTCAATTGGAAAAACTATTCTATGAAGATTTGAGTAAATAAATTTTGATTTAAAAA
AGCCCATGGTTATCGCGACAACTAGCTACGGGACAAGATTACTGTTTAAAATCAAGTGTGAAATATCAAA
ATCAAAATCGGATTCCGATCGGGAAGTTGTATCCGATTCTGAAACTAAAACACAGAATTGCCAACATTTT
CCGATATCGACTCAGCTCACGTATTTCATACAGATTCATTAGGCCACCAGCCATTGAATAATATACCCCA
GTCAATTGAGCTACTCGATAGTTGATCAACTTAGCTTTTGTCAACGAGTGAACGCATAAACTACTACATC
AACGATATTTGCGGCCCATTCCAAGCTAAAAGTTCATCTTAATTACAAATAAGATTAGAAAAAATATCTG
AATGAAAAAAATGTTGAGACATATTTCTTTGGAAAAGGAGAACCTCAAGACAGTCGAAAAAATTGTTTAC
AATGAAAATGTTGAAAATCATGAAGCAGATAAATCTGTCAGTTGCGAGGTTTTAGGACTGAAAGAGCACA
TGTCAAAATATAAATTTGTTCAAATACTTTATATTTGACTGAATTAGATTGTTATTTTAAAAGTTATGAA
TTAAATAAAGATTGAAAGGTGCATTATGCTCAAATGTATATTTATCGCAACCCCCGGTTACTTTGTAAAG
CAAAAACGCCTGGTTTGATTTTTAAGAAGATGGGTCGGTAAATCGATAAAAGCTATATTTTCTGGTCGTT
GCAGTCTCACTCGCCTGCTATAAAAACATTAAAAGTTCCCAGAAACAATAAATGTCTTTAAATTCAATTA
ACGAAGAAATAAAGAAGGAAAAGAACTGGAGCGGAAATCGGTCGAAATACTGCCAATGGCCACATATACA
TTTAACAGCGATATATGGTATACATATTGATAATGATGTCAGACGCAATTGCTTCAGACGGCTAATGACA
TCGCAAATTGCACGCAACTTGCAATAGTGCCAATTATGACTGAAGTACATATAGCCGGGGATCTTTTAAC
ATAAACTTCCAGTAGATGTACAAGCAGAAAAAAGAGCCATTAGCACGGCAGTTACCATTGCTTATGATTC
CTTGTGTCCAAAATAATGACAAATAGGTATATAAATAATTAAATGCCAAACATAAGCGATTCTAATTTAC
CTTTACATCTGTATGCATTTACATATTATCCAGAAAACAGACAGCGATAACTTGCAACATTGCTTAGTAT
AATAATCCAAAGAAGGAATTTAGGCAGAAATTCCAGTTAATTAAATATTCAAAACAAACTTTATTTAGTG
CCTCAATAATAGTTTGGCCCTGCTAATTCTCCTATTTTATTTTTTAGGGATTCCGGCCACTCTGACCTAT
ATAAACATGGACCGCAGTTTGACGGGTTCACCGGAGCTAATTCCGTATCCAGATTGGCGCTCAAATACAG
CTGGAGATTGCGCCAACAGTATTACCACTGCCTACCGCATTAAAGTGGATGAGTGTGGTCGGCTGTGGGT
TTTGGACACTGGAACCGTGGGCATCGGCAATACCACCACTAATCCGTGCCCCTATGCGGTAAATGTCTTT
GACTTGACCACGGATACGCGAATTCGGAGATACGAGCTACCTGGCGTGGACACAAATCCAAATACTTTCA
TAGCTAACATTGCCGTGGATATAGGCAAAAATTGCGATGATGCATATGCCTATTTTGCCGATGAATTGGG
ATACGGCTTGATTGCTTACTCCTGGGAACTGAACAAGTCCTGGAGATTCTCGGCACATTCGTATTTTTTC
CCCGATCCATTGAGGGGCGATTTCAATGTCGCTGGTATTAACTTCCAATGGGGCGAGGAGGGTATATTTG
GTATGTCCCTTTCGCCCATTCGATCGGATGGTTATCGTACCCTGTACTTTAGTCCGTTAGCAAGTCATCG
ACAATTTGCCGTATCCACGAGGATTTTGAGGGATGAAACCAGGACGGAAGATAGCTATCATGACTTTGTT
GCCTTAGATGAACGGGGTCCAAACTCCCATACCACTTCACGTGTGATGAGCGATGATGGAATTGAGCTGT
TCAATTTAATAGATCAAAATGCAGTGGGTTGCTGGCACTCATCAATGCCGTACTCACCGCAATTTCATGG
CATTGTGGATCGCGATGACGTTGGCTTAGTTTTTCCGGCCGATGTGAAAATTGATGAGAACAAAAACGTT
TGGGTTCTATCCGATAGGATGCCCGTTTTCTTGCTGTCTGACTTGGATTATTCAGATACTAATTTCCGAA
TTTACACGGCTCCCTTGGCCACTTTAATTGAGAATACTGTGTGTGATTTGAGGAATAACGCCTATGGGCC
GCCAAATACCGTTTCAATACCAAAACAAGCCGTTTTGCCAATGGGTCCACCGTTATATACGAAACAATAT
CGTCCTGTCTTGCCACAGAAACCTCAGACCAGCTGGGCTTCCTCGCCGCCTCCTCCAAGTCGCACTTATT
TGCCCGCCAATTCAGGCAATGTAGTCTCCAGTATTAGTGTCTCTACAAATTCTGTGGGTCCTGCAGGAGT
GGAGGTGCCAAAGGCCTATATTTTCAACCAGCACAACGGCATAAATTACGAGACAAGTGGTCCCCATCTA
TTTCCCACCCATCAACCCGCCCAACCGGGTGGCCAGGATGGTGGGTTAAAAACTTATGTGAATGCCCGCC
AATCTGGGTGGTGGCATCATCAGCATCAAGGTTAACATAATCCTACACACGGTACTTGGGTATATTCTCA
CACACTCGATTGATGTAAAGAATATTTAAAGACAACAACATAGGGCAACAGCGGTTAAAAAAACCACATG
ACGTATGAGCAAGTGGCAAATCAATACTTTATCTAGTTATGTTAAGCAAAAAATAACAATAAATCAACTT
TTTTTTGAAGGTTAAGAGTTTACGCAATTTTCTTGAGCGGAAAAAGCGGAAAAAATGTAAGTATGCATAA
ATTCTAAATATATCAACAACTGTACATTTTCTGGAGTACTACTACCAGGCAAGAAAGTAGGTTGATAAAG
CTATGCACAAGATCTGTCATATGGATGGGTTTCGCATCTTCTGGATCATAGGACTTGAGAACATACACAA
ACACAACTAAAATCAGAAAAGGTTGCCAGCAATCACTTTAGTTTTCTGCAAGCTAGATCCACCTGCTACT
ATCCCTACTTTCTTCTGTTGGGGTTGTCAGAGCTCTACCTACAGTTGATTAAACCACACATCAGTCATCG
TGTTTTTTTTACAATTTTCCTAATTTCCTTACTTGTATTGCCTACTTTTTTGCGAGGGACTTCTATTGGC
CAGTATATATTATGTGTTGCATACTCTTGGTCACAGCAAAAATAAAACAAAAAATACGCATGGTAAAAGA
ATGCTTCCTTTTTTACGCACAACGGTAGACGAAGCATATAATTTTTACATATCGGAAATGTTCTTGAAAC
AGAGCTTAGTAAATTTATACGCAATATTAGTTAGTGTATTTTAATTTTCGCCTTTTAGTTTCACCTTGTT
GTGTAATCAGGGAAAGTGATAATGTATTTAATAATAATTAATAGTTTTAATGATACAAATCTATTGCGCA
GAAATCCGATGGGTATTACAACATTATGATTCCTTCTACATTATAGATACATGCAAATTGTATATCTCGA
CTATAGCGTTCTCTCTTGTTTATGCTACAAATGTAAATGTACTAAAGAAAATATTTTATAAAGTATAAAT
TTAATATATTATGACATTTGATATATGTCATTTATAACGTGGAAAGAATATTTATTATACTTTCGAAAGT
ATCAAATTAGTAAGCACTTTTTTAAAAATCATAATTAACAATTAACAATTCCAATAAAAATTGTTTTTGG
GTGCATATTAGTTTGAAGAATCAAACTTTAAAATATGAGTTTGAAATTGCAGCATACATACATACACATA
AGGCAAAATTTAGAGCTTTTTTTTCGGTGCATCGGCAATTATTTATTTACACTACCAGGCGACTGTTGAT
ATTCCCAGTCTCGGGCGGGGCATTTTGTCAAACTGTCGAAAAACAAACAGAGGAACAAAGAGCAGGCAGC
ATTTATATACTTTGTGATTACGGACGGACAGTCCCAAAAAGCATTCTGTGCGAAGCACTTAACGCCAAAA
GTGAACAAAACAACACTTGCTCTATTAACACGCCACACTGTCTGAAGGCAGTCGGCTTAACGAGAAACAA
GAATATCCTACGTGTGGCTAATTTGCGGTTAAGGAAGGCCCCATGATATATAAAGCCAAAAAATAAAGCA
AAACCGCAGCAGTTCATTCAAATTTTTTGTGGCCAAAACAAATATTAAGATAAAAGTCAGTGGGGACTAT
AATTTGAGTTATTCAAATGCAATAAATCCGCGGAACCAAACGAGTTGCTAATTTTACGTTAGACGCCCTT
TAATTTCACGCTGCCATTTGTGGCTTCCGTTTCGTATAAGTTTGGGTCGATGATTTTTAGAATTTGCATT
TTCAATTTGAATATAAAAAACCGCCGCTGCAGGTTTGCAGCTTTTAAAGTGATCCGCAATCTCATTCCTA
GTCAGTCGAAAAAAGGTAAGATAGAGAAAAGAACAGAAATGACTACAAAATTAAGTACCGAATTTTGTGC
CATCGTAATAGTTTTTCGCCATTTCCCTTTCACGGGTTTAACTGTTAATTATGTAATTAAATGTAAAGTC
GTGGAACTCGGCGTTTTTTCTTGATCAATATACACATATTTCCGGCGCAAATGCTATTTTTATGAGCATT
TCATGTAATTATTGAGACTAATAGGAAGACAGATCTTGTTTGGGTGCAGGGAAAGTTCAACTTAATCGCT
CAATTTGAGATCGCCTGGTCCCTTGAGATTCGACTGTAATTGAAATTTTTGCTTTTGATCGGAGCCAGAC
TTCAGACGGGGCAAACAAAAAGACTTTGTTGGTGGTAGGGTAGGATCCGTTGACCTGCAGGTCGAGGAAT
TAATTCTTGAAGACGAAAGGGCCTCGTGATACGCCTATTTTTATAGGTTAATGTCATGATAATAATGGTT
TCTTAGACGTCAGGTGGCACTTTTCGGGGAAATGTGCGCGGAACCCCTATTTGTTTATTTTTCTAAATAC
ATTCAAATATGTATCCGCTCATGAGACAATAACCCTGATAAATGCTTCAATAATATTGAAAAAGGAAGAG
TATGAGTATTCAACATTTCCGTGTCGCCCTTATTCCCTTTTTTGCGGCATTTTGCCTTCCTGTTTTTGCT
CACCCAGAAACGCTGGTGAAAGTAAAAGATGCTGAAGATCAGTTGGGTGCACGAGTGGGTTACATCGAAC
TGGATCTCAACAGCGGTAAGATCCTTGAGAGTTTTCGCCCCGAAGAACGTTTTCCAATGATGAGCACTTT
TAAAGTTCTGCTATGTGGCGCGGTATTATCCCGTGTTGACGCCGGGCAAGAGCAACTCGGTCGCCGCATA
CACTATTCTCAGAATGACTTGGTTGAGTACTCACCAGTCACAGAAAAGCATCTTACGGATGGCATGACAG
TAAGAGAATTATGCAGTGCTGCCATAACCATGAGTGATAACACTGCGGCCAACTTACTTCTGACAACGAT
CGGAGGACCGAAGGAGCTAACCGCTTTTTTGCACAACATGGGGGATCATGTAACTCGCCTTGATCGTTGG
GAACCGGAGCTGAATGAAGCCATACCAAACGACGAGCGTGACACCACGATGTCTGTAGCAATGGCAACAA
CGTTGCGCAAACTATTAACTGGCGAACTACTTACTCTAGCTTCCCGGCAACAATTAATAGACTGGATGGA
GGCGGATAAAGTTGCAGGACCACTTCTGCGCTCGGCCCTTCCGGCTGGCTGGTTTATTGCTGATAAATCT
GGAGCCGGTGAGCGTGGGTCTCGCGGTATCATTGCAGCACTGGGGCCAGATGGTAAGCCCTCCCGTATCG
TAGTTATCTACACGACGGGGAGTCAGGCAACTATGGATGAACGAAATAGACAGATCGCTGAGATAGGTGC
CTCACTGATTAAGCATTGGTAACTGTCAGACCAAGTTTACTCATATATACTTTAGATTGATTTAAAACTT
CATTTTTAATTTAAAAGGATCTAGGTGAAGATCCTTTTTGATAATCTCATGACCAAAATCCCTTAACGTG
AGTTTTCGTTCCACTGAGCGTCAGACCCCGTAGAAAAGATCAAAGGATCTTCTTGAGATCCTTTTTTTCT
GCGCGTAATCTGCTGCTTGCAAACAAAAAAACCACCGCTACCAGCGGTGGTTTGTTTGCCGGATCAAGAG
CTACCAACTCTTTTTCCGAAGGTAACTGGCTTCAGCAGAGCGCAGATACCAAATACTGTCCTTCTAGTGT
AGCCGTAGTTAGGCCACCACTTCAAGAACTCTGTAGCACCGCCTACATACCTCGCTCTGCTAATCCTGTT
ACCAGTGGCTGCTGCCAGTGGCGATAAGTCGTGTCTTACCGGGTTGGACTCAAGACGATAGTTACCGGAT
AAGGCGCAGCGGTCGGGCTGAACGGGGGGTTCGTGCACACAGCCCAGCTTGGAGCGAACGACCTACACCG
AACTGAGATACCTACAGCGTGAGCTATGAGAAAGCGCCACGCTTCCCGAAGGGAGAAAGGCGGACAGGTA
TCCGGTAAGCGGCAGGGTCGGAACAGGAGAGCGCACGAGGGAGCTTCCAGGGGGAAACGCCTGGTATCTT
TATAGTCCTGTCGGGTTTCGCCACCTCTGACTTGAGCGTCGATTTTTGTGATGCTCGTCAGGGGGGCGGA
GCCTATGGAAAAACGCCAGCAACGCAAGCTTCTAGAGATCTGCAGGTCGACGGATCCGTCGAGCGTATAA
CCATCTGTACAAAAAAGGATTTCCTTTGCCCAGTCGTACGACTTTGTACAGATGGTTATCAGATGTGGAC
ATAAAAAGAGGATGTTTGGATGTGGTCATAGACCTAATGGACAGTGATGGAGTTGATGACGCCGACAAGC
TTTGCGTACTCGCAAATTATTAAAAATAAAACTTTAAAAATAATTTCGTCTAATTAATATTATGAGTTAA
TTCAAACCCCACGGACATGCTAAGGGTTAATCAACAATCATATCGCTGTCTCACTCAGACTCAATACGAC
ACTCAGAATACTATTCCTTTCACTCGCACTTATTGCAAGCATACGTTAAGTGGATGTCTCTTGCCGACGG
GACCACCTTATGTTATTTCATCATGGG
Features (pLannotate 1.2.2; 18 found; start..end, strand, type, name):
    456..629     +  CDS            W (fragment): WHITE_CERCA - Experimental evidence at transcript level: Swiss-Prot protein existence level 2. May be part of a membrane-spanning permease system necessary for the transport of pigment precursors into pigment cells responsible for eye color. From Ceratitis capitata (Mediterranean fruit fly) (Tephritis capitata).
    630..769     +  misc_feature   P element 5' end (fragment): No description available
    789..1454    +  CDS            mCD8: mouse lymphocyte antigen CD8 alpha chain
   1461..2174    +  CDS            GFP: green fluorescent protein
   2185..2259    +  CDS            small t antigen (fragment): SV40 (simian virus 40) small t antigen
   2261..2326    +  intron         small t intron: SV40 (simian virus 40) small t antigen intron
   2456..2476    +  CDS            SV40 NLS: nuclear localization signal of SV40 (simian virus 40) large T antigen
   2483..2617    +  CDS            LT_POVHA (fragment): Protein inferred from homology: Swiss-Prot protein existence level 3. Isoform large T antigen is a key early protein essential for both driving viral replication and inducing cellular transformation. Plays a role in viral genome replication by driving entry of quiescent cells into the cell cycle and by autoregulating the synthesis of viral early mRNA. Displays highly oncogenic activities by corrupting the host cellular checkpoint mechanisms that guard cell division and the transcription, replication, and repair of DNA. Participates in the modulation of cellular gene expression preceeding viral
   2642..2725    +  CDS            large T antigen (fragment): large T antigen from SV40 (simian virus 40)
   2748..2882    +  polyA_signal   SV40 poly(A) signal: SV40 polyadenylation signal
   6001..6240    +  CDS            y (fragment): YELL_DROME - Experimental evidence at transcript level: Swiss-Prot protein existence level 2. Controls the pigmentation pattern of the adult cuticle and larval mouth parts. From Drosophila melanogaster (Fruit fly).
   8937..10322   +  CDS            y (fragment): YELL_DROME - Experimental evidence at transcript level: Swiss-Prot protein existence level 2. Controls the pigmentation pattern of the adult cuticle and larval mouth parts. From Drosophila melanogaster (Fruit fly).
  12008..12082   +  ncRNA          Yar 1: Accession: RF02085 - Yellow-achaete intergenic RNA conserved region 1
  12707..12811   +  promoter       AmpR promoter: bla
  12812..13672   +  CDS            AmpR: β-lactamase; bla; confers resistance to ampicillin, carbenicillin, and related antibiotics
  13843..14431   +  rep_origin     ori: high-copy-number ColE1/pMB1/pBR322/pUC origin of replication
  14480..14644   +  CDS            T (fragment): PELET_DROME - Experimental evidence at protein level: Swiss-Prot protein existence level 1. P-element transposase that specifically mediates transposition of P-elements. Mediates both; precise and imprecise excision. From Drosophila melanogaster (Fruit fly).
  14633..14865   +  misc_feature   P element 3' end: P element 3' end
