[The description below was written by a language model from this plasmid's Addgene catalogue record and pLannotate feature annotations shown in this document.]
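Description:
pmCD8-GFP,y+ is a P-element–based enhancer trap vector for Drosophila melanogaster, derived from the pGalW backbone and catalogued as an insect expression plasmid of about 14.9 kb. It is propagated in E. coli through a high-copy ColE1/pUC-type origin and selected with ampicillin via the bla (AmpR) gene and its promoter. The annotated P element 5' and 3' end sequences provide the terminal repeats needed for transposase-mediated integration into the fly germline. Small annotated fragments matching P transposase and white appear to be residual sequence adjacent to these ends rather than functional genes.

The reporter is mCD8-GFP, a fusion of the mouse CD8 alpha chain to green fluorescent protein that targets fluorescence to cell membranes and so outlines cell morphology. It sits immediately downstream of the P element 5' end and is followed by an SV40 small t intron and SV40 polyadenylation signal. No dedicated strong promoter is annotated upstream. This fits the enhancer trap design, in which expression depends on genomic enhancers near the insertion site. According to the depositor's notes, the vector was built stepwise. GAL4 in pGalW was replaced with GAL80, the white marker was then exchanged for a roughly 9 kb genomic yellow fragment inserted as a blunted SalI fragment, and finally GAL80 was swapped for PCR-amplified mCD8-GFP via NotI sites. The yellow gene, seen in the feature table as two coding fragments separated by an intron plus a nearby Yar noncoding RNA region, restores body pigmentation in yellow mutant flies and serves as the visible transformation marker. The plasmid was deposited in connection with work on the Q binary expression system, lineage tracing and mosaic analysis.
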