Addgene plasmid #24350: pmCD8-GFP,y+
Depositing lab: Liqun Luo. Depositing organization: Stanford University. Publication: The Q system: a repressible binary system for transgene expression, lineage tracing, and mosaic analysis. Potter CJ, Tasic B, Russler EV, Liang L, Luo L. Cell. 2010 Apr 30. 141(3):536-48. 10.1016/j.cell.2010.02.025 PubMed 20434990.
Backbone
  Vector backbone: pGalW
  Vector type: Insect Expression
Growth in bacteria
  Bacterial resistance: Ampicillin, 100 μg/mL
  Growth temperature: 37°C
  Growth strain: DH5alpha
  Copy number: Unknown
Gene/Insert
  Gene/Insert name: Yellow gene
  Species: D. melanogaster (fly)
  Insert size (bp): 9000
  Tag / fusion protein: CD8-GFP (N terminal on backbone)
  Cloning method: Restriction Enzyme; 5′ cloning site SalI (destroyed during cloning); 3′ cloning site SalI (destroyed during cloning)
  Sequencing primers: 5′ GFP-F
Terms and licenses: Academic/Nonprofit Terms; Industry Terms: Not Available to Industry
Depositor comments: This enhancer trap vector is based on the pGalW vector (Gerlitz et al., 2002). The GAL4 insert from pGalW was removed by complete NotI and partial XbaI digestion and replaced with the GAL80 ORF isolated as a NotI/XbaI fragment from pCasper-tubP-GAL80 (Lee and Luo, 1999), to generate the plasmid pG80,w+. To generate pG80,y+, the white gene from pG80,w+ was excised by EcoRV/SacII digestion, the vector was blunted with Klenow, and replaced with the yellow gene as a blunted SalI fragment from the y S/G plasmid (a gift from Pamela Geyer, University of Iowa). To generate pmCD8-GFP,y+, the GAL80 insert was excised by NotI digestion and replaced with mCD8-GFP which was PCR amplified from pUAST-mCD8GFP to include 5' and 3' NotI restriction sites (see also Berdnik et al., 2006).
How to cite: pmCD8-GFP,y+ was a gift from Liqun Luo (Addgene plasmid # 24350 ; http://n2t.net/addgene:24350 ; RRID:Addgene_24350)
