>Addgene plasmid #24350 | pmCD8-GFP,y+ | addgene partial sequence | sequence record 30098 | 24350 with EBV-rev
AGGCCTTAGTATGGGGTACCCCAAGGGCGAATTCTGCAGATATCCATCACACTGGCGGCCGCAGCTTGAT
TCGACTATTAAATGATTATCGCCCGATTACCACATTGAGTGGTTTAAAATAGCCATAAAATATGCAACTG
ACGATGGCTTAAGATAAATACGTCGCAGAGTCACTCATAAATTTCGAACGCAGCCCGCTGATTTACCTAC
CCCTCTAAACGATTCATAGTATATGTACGAGTATATCCACTAAGCTTTTTCGAGCACTGATTTTTTCGCT
TGCACGAGACAAGTGCACCACCGCAATTGCAGGCAAATTATGTCTGAGGTAATGATTCCGTTTCGTGCAA
GATTACACAGAAATCAAATTACGACAACCTTTATTCAGTAAGCAAACAAAGCCTTTGTTGGCATCTAATT
ATTCCACTTATGGTTGCGATTTCGGGAGCTACAATCGGTTTTGGTTTAGTATATCTAGCGAGTTCCTTGG
CGACATTTAAAATTTACAAATAAAGTTTCTCTATTCAATCGGGACAGTGGAAATTGACTATTTTATTTAT
ATTAATGAACTTATTTTTAATTTGGCTTAAGTTACTAAGGGGTACTAATAGTTTGAG
