>Addgene plasmid #24350 | pmCD8-GFP,y+ | addgene partial sequence | sequence record 30099 | 24350 with GFP-F
GACTATACAAATAATCTAGAGGATCTTTGTGAAGGAACCTTACTTCTGTGGTGTGACATAATTGGACAAA
CTACCTACAGAGATTTAAAGCTCTAAGGTAAATATAAAATTTTTAAGTGTATAATGTGTTAAACTACTGA
TTCTAATTGTTTGTGTATTTTAGATTCCAACCTATGGAACTGATGAATGGGAGCAGTGGTGGAATGCCTT
TAATGAGGAAAACCTGTTTTGCTCAGAAGAAATGCCATCTAGTGATGATGAGGCTACTGCTGACTCTCAA
CATTCTACTCCTCCAAAAAAGAAGAGAAAGGTAGAAGACCCCAAGGACTTTCCTTCAGAATTGCTAAGTT
TTTTGAGTCATGCTGTGTTTAGTAATAGAACTCTTGCTTGCTTTGCTATTTACACCACAAAGGAAAAAGC
TGCACTGCTATACAAGAAAATTATGGAAAAATATTTGATGTATAGTGCCTTGACTAGAGATCATAATCAG
CCATACCACATTTGTAGAGGTTTTACTTGCTTTAAAAAACCTCCCACACCTCCCCCTGAACCTGAAACAT
AAAATGAATGCAATTGTTGTTGTTAACTTGTTTATTGCAGCTTATAATGGTTAC
